Addgene plasmid #157349: pD649-HAsp-HAPLN3-COMP5AP-AviTag-9xHis
Purpose: Mammalian expression of secreted protein fused to COMP5AP-AviTag-9xHis.
Depositing lab: Chris Garcia. Depositing organization: Stanford University. Publication: A Human IgSF Cell-Surface Interactome Reveals a Complex Network of Protein-Protein Interactions. Wojtowicz WM, Vielmetter J, Fernandes RA, Siepe DH, Eastman CL, Chisholm GB, Cox S, Klock H, Anderson PW, Rue SM, Miller JJ, Glaser SM, Bragstad ML, Vance J, Lam AW, Lesley SA, Zinn K, Garcia KC. Cell. 2020 Aug 20;182(4):1027-1043.e17. doi: 10.1016/j.cell.2020.07.025. PubMed 32822567.
Backbone
  Vector backbone: pD649
  Backbone size w/o insert (bp): 7153
  Vector type: Mammalian Expression
Growth in bacteria
  Bacterial resistance: Ampicillin, 100 μg/mL
  Growth temperature: 37°C
  Growth strain: DH5alpha
  Copy number: High Copy
Gene/Insert
  Gene/Insert name: HAPLN3 (alt name: HPLN3)
  Species: H. sapiens (human)
  Insert size (bp): 1029
  Entrez Gene: HAPLN3 (a.k.a. EXLD1, HsT19883)
  Promoter: CMV/SP6
  Tag / fusion protein: COMP5AP-AviTag-9xHis (C terminal on backbone)
  Cloning method: Restriction Enzyme; 5′ cloning site GCGGCCGC (not destroyed); 3′ cloning site GGCGCGCC (not destroyed)
  Sequencing primers: 5′ ATTTAGGTGACACTATAG; 3′ CGTCGCACTCCATCACGGTG
Resource information
  A portion of this plasmid was derived from a plasmid made by: synthesis by ThermoFisher
Terms and licenses: Academic/Nonprofit Terms; Industry Terms: Not Available to Industry
Depositor comments: Some plasmids in this collection may have an IS4-like element ISVsa5 family transposase upstream of the CMV promoter.
How to cite: pD649-HAsp-HAPLN3-COMP5AP-AviTag-9xHis was a gift from Chris Garcia (Addgene plasmid # 157349 ; http://n2t.net/addgene:157349 ; RRID:Addgene_157349)
