[The description below was written by a language model from this plasmid's Addgene catalogue record and pLannotate feature annotations shown in this document.]
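Description:
pD649-HAsp-HAPLN3-COMP5AP-AviTag-9xHis is a mammalian expression plasmid of about 8.2 kb, built on the pD649 backbone, for producing a secreted, multimerised fusion of human HAPLN3 (hyaluronan and proteoglycan link protein 3, also called HPLN3 or EXLD1). It is maintained in E. coli at high copy through a ColE1/pUC-type origin and selected with ampicillin via a complete β-lactamase gene. A second cassette places a puromycin N-acetyltransferase coding sequence, annotated as a fragment, under the SV40 early promoter and the bacterial EM7 promoter, followed by an SV40 polyadenylation signal; this could allow puromycin selection in mammalian cells, although the record does not describe that use. The short kanamycin-resistance, lacZα, ble and f1 ori matches in the annotation are small fragments and probably not functional parts.

Expression is driven by the CMV immediate early enhancer and promoter, with a portion of CMV intron A and an SP6 promoter just upstream of the coding region, and terminated by the bGH polyadenylation signal. The name indicates an "HAsp" leader, which the automated annotation partially matches to an immunoglobulin heavy chain signal sequence. The 1,029 bp HAPLN3 insert sits between retained NotI and AscI sites, so it can be exchanged. It is followed by a segment of rat cartilage oligomeric matrix protein (COMP), whose coiled-coil domain is generally used for pentamerisation, then human placental alkaline phosphatase as an enzymatic reporter, an AviTag for site-specific biotinylation and a polyhistidine tag (9xHis by name, annotated as 8xHis). The plasmid belongs to a collection made for a human IgSF cell-surface interactome study, where such high-avidity, AP-tagged proteins suit binding screens. The depositor notes that some plasmids in this collection may carry an IS4-like transposase element upstream of the CMV promoter.
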