Features (pLannotate 1.2.2; 24 found; start..end, strand, type, name):
    119..143     -  CDS            KanR (fragment): aminoglycoside phosphotransferase; aph(3')-Ia; confers resistance to kanamycin
    254..842     +  rep_origin     ori: high-copy-number ColE1/pMB1/pBR322/pUC origin of replication
   1067..1084    +  terminator     rrnB T2 terminator (fragment): transcription terminator T2 from the E. coli rrnB gene
   1109..1128    -  CDS            lacZα (fragment): LacZα fragment of β-galactosidase; lacZ fragment
   1584..1600    +  protein_bind   lac operator: The lac repressor binds to the lac operator to inhibit transcription in E. coli. This inhibition can be relieved by adding lactose or isopropyl-β-D-thiogalactopyranoside (IPTG). lac repressor encoded by lacI
   1843..2146    +  enhancer       CMV enhancer: human cytomegalovirus immediate early enhancer
   2147..2350    +  promoter       CMV promoter: human cytomegalovirus (CMV) immediate early promoter
   2486..2529    +  intron         CMV intron (fragment): modified intron A from human cytomegalovirus
   2581..2599    +  promoter       SP6 promoter: promoter for bacteriophage SP6 RNA polymerase
   2603..2640    +  CDS            IgH signal sequence (fragment): signal sequence from the mouse immunoglobulin heavy chain variable region
   2749..3777    +  CDS            HAPLN3: HPLN3_HUMAN - Also known as EXLD1. Experimental evidence at transcript level: Swiss-Prot protein existence level 2. May function in hyaluronic acid binding. From Homo sapiens (Human).
   3874..4053    +  CDS            Comp (fragment): COMP_RAT - Experimental evidence at protein level: Swiss-Prot protein existence level 1. May play a role in the structural integrity of cartilage via its interaction with other extracellular matrix proteins such as the collagens and fibronectin. Can mediate the interaction of chondrocytes with the cartilage extracellular matrix through interaction with cell surface integrin receptors. Could play a role in the pathogenesis of osteoarthritis. Potent suppressor of apoptosis in both primary chondrocytes and transformed cells. Suppresses apoptosis by blocking the activation of caspase-3 and by indu
   4041..5493    +  CDS            SEAP (fragment): secreted alkaline phosphatase from human placenta The natural enzyme has a C-terminal transmembrane sequence that is replaced by a GPI anchor.
   5518..5559    +  CDS            AviTag™ (fragment): peptide tag that allows for enzymatic biotinylation
   5563..5586    +  CDS            8xHis: 8xHis affinity tag
   5732..5843    +  polyA_signal   bGH poly(A) signal: bovine growth hormone polyadenylation signal
   5844..5952    +  rep_origin     f1 ori (fragment): f1 bacteriophage origin of replication; arrow indicates direction of (+) strand synthesis
   5966..6295    +  promoter       SV40 promoter: SV40 enhancer and early promoter
   6343..6390    +  promoter       EM7 promoter: synthetic bacterial promoter&nbsp
   6409..7008    +  CDS            PuroR (fragment): puromycin N-acetyltransferase; pac from Streptomyces; confers resistance to puromycin
   7018..7143    +  CDS            ble (fragment): BLE_KLEPN - Experimental evidence at protein level: Swiss-Prot protein existence level 1. Binding protein with a strong affinity to the bleomycin family of antibiotics. Binds to CL990; an antimitotic-antibiotic compound. From Klebsiella pneumoniae.
   7138..7259    +  polyA_signal   SV40 poly(A) signal: SV40 polyadenylation signal
   7312..8172    -  CDS            AmpR: β-lactamase; bla; confers resistance to ampicillin, carbenicillin, and related antibiotics
   8175..89      -  promoter       AmpR promoter (fragment) (across the origin): bla
>Addgene plasmid #157349 | pD649-HAsp-HAPLN3-COMP5AP-AviTag-9xHis | depositor full sequence | sequence record 303807 | Full Sequence
TTTCAATATTATTGAAGCATTTATCAGGGTTATTGTCTCATGAGCGGATACATATTTGAATGTATTTAGA
AAAATAAACAAATAGGGGTCAGTGTTACAACCAATTAACCAATTCTGAACATTATCGCGAGCCCATTTAT
ACCTGAATATGGCTCATAACACCCCTTGCTCATGACCAAAATCCCTTAACGTGAGTTACGCGCGCGTCGT
TCCACTGAGCGTCAGACCCCGTAGAAAAGATCAAAGGATCTTCTTGAGATCCTTTTTTTCTGCGCGTAAT
CTGCTGCTTGCAAACAAAAAAACCACCGCTACCAGCGGTGGTTTGTTTGCCGGATCAAGAGCTACCAACT
CTTTTTCCGAAGGTAACTGGCTTCAGCAGAGCGCAGATACCAAATACTGTTCTTCTAGTGTAGCCGTAGT
TAGCCCACCACTTCAAGAACTCTGTAGCACCGCCTACATACCTCGCTCTGCTAATCCTGTTACCAGTGGC
TGCTGCCAGTGGCGATAAGTCGTGTCTTACCGGGTTGGACTCAAGACGATAGTTACCGGATAAGGCGCAG
CGGTCGGGCTGAACGGGGGGTTCGTGCACACAGCCCAGCTTGGAGCGAACGACCTACACCGAACTGAGAT
ACCTACAGCGTGAGCTATGAGAAAGCGCCACGCTTCCCGAAGGGAGAAAGGCGGACAGGTATCCGGTAAG
CGGCAGGGTCGGAACAGGAGAGCGCACGAGGGAGCTTCCAGGGGGAAACGCCTGGTATCTTTATAGTCCT
GTCGGGTTTCGCCACCTCTGACTTGAGCGTCGATTTTTGTGATGCTCGTCAGGGGGGCGGAGCCTATGGA
AAAACGCCAGCAACGCGGCCTTTTTACGGTTCCTGGCCTTTTGCTGGCCTTTTGCTCACATGTTCTTTCC
TGCGTTATCCCCTGATTCTGTGGATAACCGTATTACCGCCTTTGAGTGAGCTGATACCGCTCGCCGCAGC
CGAACGACCGAGCGCAGCGAGTCAGTGAGCGAGGAAGCGGAAGGCGAGAGTAGGGAACTGCCAGGCATCA
AACTAAGCAGAAGGCCCCTGACGGATGGCCTTTTTGCGTTTCTACAAACTCTTTCTGTGTTGTAAAACGA
CGGCCAGTCTTAAGCTCGGGCCCCCTGGGCGGTTCTGATAACGAGTAATCGTTAATCCGCAAATAACGTA
AAAACCCGCTTCGGCGGGTTTTTTTATGGGGGGAGTTTAGGGAAAGAGCATTTGTCAGAATATTTAAGGG
CGCCTGTCACTTTGCTTGATATATGAGAATTATTTAACCTTATAAATGAGAAAAAAGCAACGCACTTTAA
ATAAGATACGTTGCTTTTTCGATTGATGAACACCTATAATTAAACTATTCATCTATTATTTATGATTTTT
TGTATATACAATATTTCTAGTTTGTTAAAGAGAATTAAGAAAATAAATCTCGAAAATAATAAAGGGAAAA
TCAGTTTTTGATATCAAAATTATACATGTCAACGATAATACAAAATATAATACAAACTATAAGATGTTAT
CAGTATTTATTATCATTTAGAATAAATTTTGTGTCGCCCTTAATTGTGAGCGGATAACAATTACGAGCTT
CATGCACAGTGGCGTTGACTCAATATTGGCCATTAGCCATATTATTCATTGGTTATATAGCATAAATCAA
TATTGGCTATTGGCCATTGCATACGTTGTATCTATATCATAATATGTACATTTATATTGGCTCATGTCCA
ATATGACCGCCATGTTGGCATTGATTATTGACTAGTTATTAATAGTAATCAATTACGGGGTCATTAGTTC
ATAGCCCATATATGGAGTTCCGCGTTACATAACTTACGGTAAATGGCCCGCCTGGCTGACCGCCCAACGA
CCCCCGCCCATTGACGTCAATAATGACGTATGTTCCCATAGTAACGCCAATAGGGACTTTCCATTGACGT
CAATGGGTGGAGTATTTACGGTAAACTGCCCACTTGGCAGTACATCAAGTGTATCATATGCCAAGTACGC
CCCCTATTGACGTCAATGACGGTAAATGGCCCGCCTGGCATTATGCCCAGTACATGACCTTATGGGACTT
TCCTACTTGGCAGTACATCTACGTATTAGTCATCGCTATTACCATGGTGATGCGGTTTTGGCAGTACATC
AATGGGCGTGGATAGCGGTTTGACTCACGGGGATTTCCAAGTCTCCACCCCATTGACGTCAATGGGAGTT
TGTTTTGGCACCAAAATCAACGGGACTTTCCAAAATGTCGTAACAACTCCGCCCCATTGACGCAAATGGG
CGGTAGGCGTGTACGGTGGGAGGTCTATATAAGCAGAGCTCGTTTAGTGAACCGTCAGATCGCCTGGAGA
CGCCATCCACGCTGTTTTGACCTCCATAGAAGACACCGGGACCGATCCAGCCTCCGCGGCCGGGAACGGT
GCATTGGAACGCGGATTCCCCGTGCCAAGAGTGACGTAAGTACCGCCTATAGAGTCTATAGGCCCACCCC
CTTGGCTTCGTTAGAACGCGGCTACAATTAATACATAACCTTATGTATCATACACATACGATTTAGGTGA
CACTATAGAATAACATCCACTTTGCCTTTCTCTCCACAGGTGTCCACTCCCAGGTCCAACTGCACCTCGG
TTCTATCGAAAACGCGCCTGCTAGCGCCACCATGAAGACCATCATTGCCCTGAGCTACATCTTCTGCCTG
GTGTTCGCTGCGGCCGCCTTGCCTTTCTACAACGGCTTCTACTACAGCAACAGCGCCAACGACCAGAACC
TCGGCAATGGCCACGGCAAGGATCTGCTGAATGGCGTGAAGCTGGTGGTGGAAACCCCTGAGGAAACCCT
GTTTACCTACCAAGGCGCCAGCGTGATCCTGCCTTGCAGATACAGATACGAGCCCGCTCTGGTGTCCCCT
CGGAGAGTTAGAGTGAAGTGGTGGAAGCTGAGCGAGAATGGCGCCCCTGAGAAAGATGTGCTGGTGGCCA
TCGGCCTGAGACACAGAAGCTTTGGCGATTACCAGGGCAGAGTGCACCTGAGACAGGACAAAGAACACGA
CGTGTCCCTGGAAATCCAGGACCTGAGACTGGAAGATTACGGCCGGTACAGATGCGAAGTGATCGACGGC
CTGGAAGATGAGTCTGGCCTGGTGGAACTGGAACTGAGAGGCGTGGTGTTCCCCTACCAGTCTCCTAACG
GCAGATACCAGTTCAACTTCCACGAGGGCCAGCAAGTGTGCGCTGAACAGGCTGCTGTGGTGGCCAGCTT
CGAGCAGCTGTTTAGAGCCTGGGAAGAGGGCCTCGATTGGTGTAATGCTGGATGGCTGCAGGACGCCACC
GTGCAGTATCCTATCATGCTGCCTAGACAGCCTTGTGGCGGACCTGGACTTGCTCCTGGCGTTAGATCTT
ACGGCCCTCGGCACAGACGGCTGCACAGATATGATGTGTTCTGCTTCGCCACCGCTCTGAAAGGCCGGGT
GTACTATCTGGAACACCCCGAGAAGCTGACCCTGACAGAAGCCAGAGAAGCCTGCCAAGAGGACGACGCC
ACAATTGCCAAAGTGGGACAGCTGTTCGCCGCCTGGAAGTTCCACGGACTGGATAGATGTGATGCCGGCT
GGCTGGCCGATGGAAGCGTTAGATATCCTGTGGTGCACCCTCATCCTAACTGCGGACCTCCAGAACCTGG
CGTGCGGAGCTTTGGATTTCCCGATCCTCAGAGCAGACTGTACGGCGTGTACTGCTACCGGCAGCATGGC
GCGCCGGAAGATCAAGTTGATCCAAGATTGATTGATGGCAAGGGCGGATCTCTGGAGGTGCTGTTCCAGG
GACCAGGCGGAAGCGGCAATCCCGGCGGCGATCTGGCCCCCCAGATGCTGCGCGAGCTGCAGGAGACCAA
TGCCGCCCTGCAGGACGTGCGCGAGCTGCTGCGCCACCGCGTGAAGGAGATCACCTTCCTGAAGAACACC
GTGATGGAGTGCGACGCCTGCGGTATGCAGCCCTCTAGAGGCTCCGGCTCCATCATCCCAGTTGAGGAGG
AGAACCCGGACTTCTGGAACCGCGAGGCAGCCGAGGCCCTGGGTGCCGCCAAGAAGCTGCAGCCTGCACA
GACAGCCGCCAAGAACCTCATCATCTTCCTGGGCGATGGGATGGGGGTGTCTACGGTGACAGCTGCCAGG
ATCCTAAAAGGGCAGAAGAAGGACAAACTGGGGCCTGAGATACCCCTGGCCATGGACCGCTTCCCATATG
TGGCTCTGTCCAAGACATACAATGTAGACAAACATGTGCCAGACAGTGGAGCCACAGCCACGGCCTACCT
GTGCGGGGTCAAGGGCAACTTCCAGACCATTGGCTTGAGTGCAGCCGCCCGCTTTAACCAGTGCAACACG
ACACGCGGCAACGAGGTCATCTCCGTGATGAATCGGGCCAAGAAAGCAGGGAAGTCAGTGGGAGTGGTAA
CCACCACACGAGTGCAGCACGCCTCGCCAGCCGGCACCTACGCCCACACGGTGAACCGCAACTGGTACTC
GGACGCCGACGTGCCTGCCTCGGCCCGCCAGGAGGGGTGCCAGGACATCGCTACGCAGCTCATCTCCAAC
ATGGACATTGACGTGATCCTAGGTGGAGGCCGAAAGTACATGTTTCGCATGGGAACCCCAGACCCTGAGT
ACCCAGATGACTACAGCCAAGGTGGGACCAGGCTGGACGGGAAGAATCTGGTGCAGGAATGGCTGGCGAA
GCGCCAGGGTGCCCGGTATGTGTGGAACCGCACTGAGCTCATGCAGGCTTCCCTGGACCCGTCTGTGACC
CATCTCATGGGTCTCTTTGAGCCTGGAGACATGAAATACGAGATCCACCGAGACTCCACACTGGACCCCT
CCCTGATGGAGATGACAGAGGCTGCCCTGCGCCTGCTGAGCAGGAACCCCCGCGGCTTCTTCCTCTTCGT
GGAGGGTGGTCGCATCGACCATGGTCATCATGAAAGCAGGGCTTACCGGGCACTGACTGAGACGATCATG
TTCGACGACGCCATTGAGAGGGCGGGCCAGCTCACCAGCGAGGAGGACACGCTGAGCCTCGTCACTGCCG
ACCACTCCCACGTCTTCTCCTTCGGAGGCTACCCCCTGCGAGGGAGCTCCATCTTCGGGCTGGCCCCTGG
CAAGGCCCGGGACAGGAAGGCCTACACGGTCCTCCTATACGGAAACGGTCCAGGCTATGTGCTCAAGGAC
GGCGCCCGGCCGGATGTTACCGAGAGCGAGAGCGGGAGCCCCGAGTATCGGCAGCAGTCAGCAGTGCCCC
TGGACGAAGAGACCCACGCAGGCGAGGACGTGGCGGTGTTCGCGCGCGGCCCGCAGGCGCACCTGGTTCA
CGGCGTGCAGGAGCAGACCTTCATAGCGCACGTCATGGCCTTCGCCGCCTGCCTGGAGCCCTACACCGCC
TGCGACCTGGCGCCCCCCGCCGGCACCACCGACGCCGCGCACCCGGGTGGCGGAGGACTGAACGACATCT
TCGAGGCTCAGAAAATCGAATGGCACGAACATCACCATCACCATCACCATCACCATTAAGGCCGGCCTGT
AGTCACTGGCACAACGCGTTACCCGGTAAGCCAATCGGGTATACACGGTCGTCATACTGCAGACAGGGTT
CTTCTACTTTGCAAGATAGTCTTGAGTAGTAAAATAAATAGATAGAGAAAATCAGCCTCGACTGTGCCTT
CTAGTTGCCAGCCATCTGTTGTTTGCCCCTCCCCCGTGCCTTCCTTGACCCTGGAAGGTGCCACTCCCAC
TGTCCTTTCCTAATAAAATGAGGAAATTGCATCACAACACTCAACCCTATCTCGGTCTATTCTTTTGATT
TATAAGGGATTTTGCCGATTTCGGCCTATTGGTTAAAAAATGAGCTGATTTAACAAAAATTTAACGCGAA
TTAATTCTGTGGAATGTGTGTCAGTTAGGGTGTGGAAAGTCCCCAGGCTCCCCAGCAGGCAGAAGTATGC
AAAGCATGCATCTCAATTAGTCAGCAACCAGGTGTGGAAAGTCCCCAGGCTCCCCAGCAGGCAGAAGTAT
GCAAAGCATGCATCTCAATTAGTCAGCAACCATAGTCCCGCCCCTAACTCCGCCCATCCCGCCCCTAACT
CCGCCCAGTTCCGCCCATTCTCCGCCCCATGGCTGACTAATTTTTTTTATTTATGCAGAGGCCGAGGCCG
CCTCTGCCTCTGAGCTATTCCAGAAGTAGTGAGGAGGCTTTTTTGGAGGCCTAGGCTTTTGCAAAAAGCT
CCCGGGAGCTTGTATATCCATTTTCGGATCTGATCAGCACGTGTTGACAATTAATCATCGGCATAGTATA
TCGGCATAGTATAATACGACAAGGTGAGGAACTAAACCATGACCGAGTACAAGCCCACGGTGCGCCTCGC
CACCCGCGACGACGTCCCCAGGGCCGTACGCACCCTCGCCGCCGCGTTCGCCGACTACCCCGCCACGCGC
CACACCGTCGATCCGGACCGCCACATCGAGCGGGTCACCGAGCTGCAAGAACTCTTCCTCACGCGCGTCG
GGCTCGACATCGGCAAGGTGTGGGTCGCGGACGACGGCGCCGCGGTGGCGGTCTGGACCACGCCGGAGAG
CGTCGAAGCGGGGGCGGTGTTCGCCGAGATCGGCCCGCGCATGGCCGAGTTGAGCGGTTCCCGGCTGGCC
GCGCAGCAACAGATGGAAGGCCTCCTGGCGCCGCACCGGCCCAAGGAGCCCGCGTGGTTCCTGGCCACCG
TCGGCGTCTCGCCCGACCACCAGGGCAAGGGTCTGGGCAGCGCCGTCGTGCTCCCCGGAGTGGAGGCGGC
CGAGCGCGCCGGGGTGCCCGCCTTCCTGGAGACATCCGCGCCCCGCAACCTCCCCTTCTACGAGCGGCTC
GGCTTCACCGTCACCGCCGACGTCGAGGTGCCCGAAGGACCGCGCACCTGGTGCATGACCCGCAAGCCCG
GTGCCTGACACGTGCTACGAGATTTCGATTCCACCGCCGCCTTCTATGAAAGGTTGGGCTTCGGAATCGT
TTTCCGGGACGCCGGCTGGATGATCCTCCAGCGCGGGGATCTCATGCTGGAGTTCTTCGCCCACCCCAAC
TTGTTTATTGCAGCTTATAATGGTTACAAATAAAGCAATAGCATCACAAATTTCACAAATAAAGCATTTT
TTTCACTGCATTCTAGTTGTGGTTTGTCCAAACTCATCAATGTATCTTATCATGTCTGTATACCGTCGAC
CTCTAGCTAGAGCTTGGCGTAATCATGGTCATTACCAATGCTTAATCAGTGAGGCACCTATCTCAGCGAT
CTGTCTATTTCGTTCATCCATAGTTGCCTGACTCCCCGTCGTGTAGATAACTACGATACGGGAGGGCTTA
CCATCTGGCCCCAGCGCTGCGATGATACCGCGAGAACCACGCTCACCGGCTCCGGATTTATCAGCAATAA
ACCAGCCAGCCGGAAGGGCCGAGCGCAGAAGTGGTCCTGCAACTTTATCCGCCTCCATCCAGTCTATTAA
TTGTTGCCGGGAAGCTAGAGTAAGTAGTTCGCCAGTTAATAGTTTGCGCAACGTTGTTGCCATCGCTACA
GGCATCGTGGTGTCACGCTCGTCGTTTGGTATGGCTTCATTCAGCTCCGGTTCCCAACGATCAAGGCGAG
TTACATGATCCCCCATGTTGTGCAAAAAAGCGGTTAGCTCCTTCGGTCCTCCGATCGTTGTCAGAAGTAA
GTTGGCCGCAGTGTTATCACTCATGGTTATGGCAGCACTGCATAATTCTCTTACTGTCATGCCATCCGTA
AGATGCTTTTCTGTGACTGGTGAGTACTCAACCAAGTCATTCTGAGAATAGTGTATGCGGCGACCGAGTT
GCTCTTGCCCGGCGTCAATACGGGATAATACCGCGCCACATAGCAGAACTTTAAAAGTGCTCATCATTGG
AAAACGTTCTTCGGGGCGAAAACTCTCAAGGATCTTACCGCTGTTGAGATCCAGTTCGATGTAACCCACT
CGTGCACCCAACTGATCTTCAGCATCTTTTACTTTCACCAGCGTTTCTGGGTGAGCAAAAACAGGAAGGC
AAAATGCCGCAAAAAAGGGAATAAGGGCGACACGGAAATGTTGAATACTCATATTCTTCCTT
