>Addgene plasmid #157349 | pD649-HAsp-HAPLN3-COMP5AP-AviTag-9xHis | depositor partial sequence | sequence record 303808 | insert (secreted protein)
TTGCCTTTCTACAACGGCTTCTACTACAGCAACAGCGCCAACGACCAGAACCTCGGCAATGGCCACGGCA
AGGATCTGCTGAATGGCGTGAAGCTGGTGGTGGAAACCCCTGAGGAAACCCTGTTTACCTACCAAGGCGC
CAGCGTGATCCTGCCTTGCAGATACAGATACGAGCCCGCTCTGGTGTCCCCTCGGAGAGTTAGAGTGAAG
TGGTGGAAGCTGAGCGAGAATGGCGCCCCTGAGAAAGATGTGCTGGTGGCCATCGGCCTGAGACACAGAA
GCTTTGGCGATTACCAGGGCAGAGTGCACCTGAGACAGGACAAAGAACACGACGTGTCCCTGGAAATCCA
GGACCTGAGACTGGAAGATTACGGCCGGTACAGATGCGAAGTGATCGACGGCCTGGAAGATGAGTCTGGC
CTGGTGGAACTGGAACTGAGAGGCGTGGTGTTCCCCTACCAGTCTCCTAACGGCAGATACCAGTTCAACT
TCCACGAGGGCCAGCAAGTGTGCGCTGAACAGGCTGCTGTGGTGGCCAGCTTCGAGCAGCTGTTTAGAGC
CTGGGAAGAGGGCCTCGATTGGTGTAATGCTGGATGGCTGCAGGACGCCACCGTGCAGTATCCTATCATG
CTGCCTAGACAGCCTTGTGGCGGACCTGGACTTGCTCCTGGCGTTAGATCTTACGGCCCTCGGCACAGAC
GGCTGCACAGATATGATGTGTTCTGCTTCGCCACCGCTCTGAAAGGCCGGGTGTACTATCTGGAACACCC
CGAGAAGCTGACCCTGACAGAAGCCAGAGAAGCCTGCCAAGAGGACGACGCCACAATTGCCAAAGTGGGA
CAGCTGTTCGCCGCCTGGAAGTTCCACGGACTGGATAGATGTGATGCCGGCTGGCTGGCCGATGGAAGCG
TTAGATATCCTGTGGTGCACCCTCATCCTAACTGCGGACCTCCAGAACCTGGCGTGCGGAGCTTTGGATT
TCCCGATCCTCAGAGCAGACTGTACGGCGTGTACTGCTACCGGCAGCAT
